Addgene plasmid #143234: TFORF0828
Purpose: Lentiviral vector for overexpressing transcription factor ORFs with unique 24-bp barcodes. Barcodes facilitate identification of transcription factors in pooled screens.
Depositing lab: Feng Zhang. Depositing organization: Broad Institute. Publication: A transcription factor atlas of directed differentiation. Joung J, Ma S, Tay T, Geiger-Schuller KR, Kirchgatterer PC, Verdine VK, Guo B, Arias-Garcia MA, Allen WE, Singh A, Kuksenko O, Abudayyeh OO, Gootenberg JS, Fu Z, Macrae RK, Buenrostro JD, Regev A, Zhang F. Cell. 2023 Jan 5;186(1):209-229.e26. doi: 10.1016/j.cell.2022.11.026. PubMed 36608654.
Backbone
  Vector backbone: pLX_TRC317
  Backbone manufacturer: Broad Institute Genetic Perturbation Platform
  Backbone size w/o insert (bp): 8264
  Vector type: Mammalian Expression, Lentiviral
  Selectable markers: Puromycin
Growth in bacteria
  Bacterial resistance: Ampicillin, 100 μg/mL
  Growth temperature: 37°C
  Growth strain: NEB Stable
  Copy number: High Copy
Gene/Insert
  Gene/Insert name: ZNF585B
  Species: H. sapiens (human)
  Insert size (bp): 2411
  Entrez Gene: ZNF585B (a.k.a. SZFP41, FLJ14928, FLJ33255)
  Promoter: EF1a
  Cloning method: Unknown
  Sequencing primers: 5′ GGGTGGAGACTGAAGTTAGGCCAG; 3′ CACATAGCGTAAAAGGAGCAACATAG
Terms and licenses: Academic/Nonprofit Terms; Industry Terms: Not Available to Industry
Depositor comments: NM_152279,ENST00000532828 . The transcription factor ORF portion of this plasmid was synthesized by Genewiz. Please test multiple small colonies in case of plasmid recombination. To make this collection available in a timely manner, a portion of this collection was not fully sequenced by Addgene. If an Addgene verified full plasmid sequence is not available, please contact us prior to placing an order to request the full sequence.
How to cite: TFORF0828 was a gift from Feng Zhang (Addgene plasmid # 143234 ; http://n2t.net/addgene:143234 ; RRID:Addgene_143234)
