[The description below was written by a language model from this plasmid's Addgene catalogue record and pLannotate feature annotations shown in this document.]
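Description:
TFORF0828 is a third-generation-style, self-inactivating lentiviral expression plasmid built on the pLX_TRC317 backbone, carrying the human zinc finger transcription factor ZNF585B as an overexpression ORF. It belongs to a barcoded transcription factor ORF collection in which each construct carries a unique 24-bp barcode, so that individual factors can be identified by sequencing in pooled screens such as directed differentiation screens. In bacteria it is maintained through a high-copy ColE1/pUC-type origin with ampicillin selection (AmpR), and an f1 origin is also present. The depositor notes that the plasmid can recombine, a common issue with LTR-containing vectors.

The viral portion begins with an RSV promoter fused to a truncated HIV-1 5' LTR, which drives genomic RNA production in packaging cells independently of Tat. This is followed by the Ψ packaging signal with a gag fragment and then the RRE for Rev-dependent nuclear export. An SV40 early promoter drives the puromycin N-acetyltransferase gene for selection of transduced mammalian cells, after which a cPPT/CTS element aids nuclear import of the viral genome. The EF-1α promoter then drives the synthesized ZNF585B ORF. The automated annotation labels only a short stretch at the start of this region as a ZNF720 fragment, most likely reflecting sequence similarity among related zinc finger proteins rather than a different insert. The barcode itself is not annotated in the feature table. A WPRE downstream of the insert enhances transcript stability and expression, and the ΔU3 3' LTR inactivates the viral promoter after integration. An SV40 polyadenylation signal follows the 3' LTR.
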