Features (pLannotate 1.2.2; 31 found; start..end, strand, type, name):
      5..231     +  promoter       RSV promoter: Rous sarcoma virus enhancer/promoter
    232..412     +  LTR            5' LTR (truncated): truncated 5' long terminal repeat (LTR) from HIV-1
    459..584     +  misc_feature   HIV-1 Ψ: packaging signal of human immunodeficiency virus type 1
    568..931     +  CDS            HIV-1 gag (fragment): gag protein from human immunodeficiency virus 1; gag
   1077..1310    +  misc_feature   RRE: The Rev response element (RRE) of HIV-1 allows for Rev-dependent mRNA export from the nucleus to the cytoplasm.
   1687..1713    +  CDS            Rev (fragment): human immunodeficiency virus 1 (HIV-1) Rev protein; rev; enhances nuclear export of unspliced and incompletely spliced viral mRNAs
   1720..1743    +  promoter       SV40 promoter (fragment): SV40 early promoter
   1744..1815    +  promoter       SV40 promoter (fragment): SV40 enhancer and early promoter
   1839..1974    +  rep_origin     SV40 ori: SV40 origin of replication
   2020..2616    +  CDS            PuroR (fragment): puromycin N-acetyltransferase; pac from Streptomyces; confers resistance to puromycin
   2665..2782    +  misc_feature   cPPT/CTS: central polypurine tract and central termination sequence of HIV-1
   2847..2913    +  CDS            small t antigen (fragment): SV40 (simian virus 40) small t antigen
   2920..4098    +  promoter       EF-1α promoter: strong constitutive promoter for human elongation factor EF-1α
   4187..4369    +  CDS            ZNF720 (fragment): ZN720_HUMAN - Experimental evidence at protein level: Swiss-Prot protein existence level 1. From Homo sapiens (Human).
   6437..6490    +  promoter       U6 promoter (fragment): RNA polymerase III promoter for human U6 snRNA
   6532..7120    +  misc_feature   WPRE: woodchuck hepatitis virus posttranscriptional regulatory element
   7171..7190    +  misc_feature   cPPT/CTS (fragment): central polypurine tract and central termination sequence of HIV-1
   7192..7425    +  LTR            3' LTR (ΔU3): self-inactivating 3' long terminal repeat (LTR) from HIV-1
   7503..7624    +  polyA_signal   SV40 poly(A) signal: SV40 polyadenylation signal
   7664..7799    +  rep_origin     SV40 ori: SV40 origin of replication
   7820..7838    -  promoter       T7 promoter: promoter for bacteriophage T7 RNA polymerase
   7846..8001    +  CDS            lacZα (fragment): LacZα fragment of β-galactosidase; lacZ fragment
   8006..8434    +  rep_origin     f1 ori (sequence partly withheld): f1 bacteriophage origin of replication; arrow indicates direction of (+) strand synthesis
   8487..8591    +  promoter       AmpR promoter: bla
   8592..9452    +  CDS            AmpR: β-lactamase; bla; confers resistance to ampicillin, carbenicillin, and related antibiotics
   9623..10211   +  rep_origin     ori: high-copy-number ColE1/pMB1/pBR322/pUC origin of replication
  10394..10486   +  CDS            lacI (fragment): lac repressor; lacI; The lac repressor binds to the lac operator to inhibit transcription in E. coli. This inhibition can be relieved by adding lactose or isopropyl-β-D-thiogalactopyranoside (IPTG).
  10499..10520   +  protein_bind   CAP binding site: CAP binding activates transcription in the presence of cAMP. E. coli catabolite activator protein
  10535..10565   +  promoter       lac promoter: promoter for the E. coli lac operon
  10569..10591   +  protein_bind   lac operator (fragment): The lac repressor binds to the lac operator to inhibit transcription in E. coli. This inhibition can be relieved by adding lactose or isopropyl-β-D-thiogalactopyranoside (IPTG). lac repressor encoded by lacI
  10634..10652   +  promoter       T3 promoter: promoter for bacteriophage T3 RNA polymerase
>Addgene plasmid #143234 | TFORF0828 | addgene full sequence | sequence record 396108 | Addgene NGS Result
TTAATGTAGTCTTATGCAATACTCTTGTAGTCTTGCAACATGGTAACGATGAGTTAGCAACATGCCTTAC
AAGGAGAGAAAAAGCACCGTGCATGCCGATTGGTGGAAGTAAGGTGGTACGATCGTGCCTTATTAGGAAG
GCAACAGACGGGTCTGACATGGATTGGACGAACCACTGAATTGCCGCATTGCAGAGATATTGTATTTAAG
TGCCTAGCTCGATACATAAACGGGTCTCTCTGGTTAGACCAGATCTGAGCCTGGGAGCTCTCTGGCTAAC
TAGGGAACCCACTGCTTAAGCCTCAATAAAGCTTGCCTTGAGTGCTTCAAGTAGTGTGTGCCCGTCTGTT
GTGTGACTCTGGTAACTAGAGATCCCTCAGACCCTTTTAGTCAGTGTGGAAAATCTCTAGCAGTGGCGCC
CGAACAGGGACTTGAAAGCGAAAGGGAAACCAGAGGAGCTCTCTCGACGCAGGACTCGGCTTGCTGAAGC
GCGCACGGCAAGAGGCGAGGGGCGGCGACTGGTGAGTACGCCAAAAATTTTGACTAGCGGAGGCTAGAAG
GAGAGAGATGGGTGCGAGAGCGTCAGTATTAAGCGGGGGAGAATTAGATCGCGATGGGAAAAAATTCGGT
TAAGGCCAGGGGGAAAGAAAAAATATAAATTAAAACATATAGTATGGGCAAGCAGGGAGCTAGAACGATT
CGCAGTTAATCCTGGCCTGTTAGAAACATCAGAAGGCTGTAGACAAATACTGGGACAGCTACAACCATCC
CTTCAGACAGGATCAGAAGAACTTAGATCATTATATAATACAGTAGCAACCCTCTATTGTGTGCATCAAA
GGATAGAGATAAAAGACACCAAGGAAGCTTTAGACAAGATAGAGGAAGAGCAAAACAAAAGTAAGACCAC
CGCACAGCAAGCGGCCGCTGATCTTCAGACCTGGAGGAGGAGATATGAGGGACAATTGGAGAAGTGAATT
ATATAAATATAAAGTAGTAAAAATTGAACCATTAGGAGTAGCACCCACCAAGGCAAAGAGAAGAGTGGTG
CAGAGAGAAAAAAGAGCAGTGGGAATAGGAGCTTTGTTCCTTGGGTTCTTGGGAGCAGCAGGAAGCACTA
TGGGCGCAGCGTCAATGACGCTGACGGTACAGGCCAGACAATTATTGTCTGGTATAGTGCAGCAGCAGAA
CAATTTGCTGAGGGCTATTGAGGCGCAACAGCATCTGTTGCAACTCACAGTCTGGGGCATCAAGCAGCTC
CAGGCAAGAATCCTGGCTGTGGAAAGATACCTAAAGGATCAACAGCTCCTGGGGATTTGGGGTTGCTCTG
GAAAACTCATTTGCACCACTGCTGTGCCTTGGAATGCTAGTTGGAGTAATAAATCTCTGGAACAGATTTG
GAATCACACGACCTGGATGGAGTGGGACAGAGAAATTAACAATTACACAAGCTTAATACACTCCTTAATT
GAAGAATCGCAAAACCAGCAAGAAAAGAATGAACAAGAATTATTGGAATTAGATAAATGGGCAAGTTTGT
GGAATTGGTTTAACATAACAAATTGGCTGTGGTATATAAAATTATTCATAATGATAGTAGGAGGCTTGGT
AGGTTTAAGAATAGTTTTTGCTGTACTTTCTATAGTGAATAGAGTTAGGCAGGGATATTCACCATTATCG
TTTCAGACCCACCTCCCAACCCCGAGGGGACCCATGCATTGCATCTCAATTAGTCAGCAACCAGGTGTGG
AAAGTCCCCAGGCTCCCCAGCAGGCAGAAGTATGCAAAGCATGCGTCTCAATTAGTCAGCAACCATAGTC
CCGCCCCTAACTCCGCCCATCCCGCCCCTAACTCCGCCCAGTTCCGCCCATTCTCCGCCCCATGGCTGAC
TAATTTTTTTTATTTATGCAGAGGCCGAGGCCGCCTCGGCCTCTGAGCTATTCCAGAAGTAGTGAGGAGG
CTTTTTTGGAGGCCTAGGCTTTTGCAAAAAGCTTTCTAGAGGTACCACCGGAGCTTACCATGACCGAGTA
CAAGCCCACGGTGCGCCTCGCCACCCGCGACGACGTCCCCAGGGCCGTACGCACCCTCGCCGCCGCGTTC
GCCGACTACCCCGCCACGCGCCACACCGTCGATCCGGACCGCCACATCGAGCGGGTCACCGAGCTGCAAG
AACTCTTCCTCACGCGCGTCGGGCTCGACATCGGCAAGGTGTGGGTCGCGGACGACGGCGCCGCCGTGGC
GGTCTGGACCACGCCGGAGAGCGTCGAAGCGGGGGCGGTGTTCGCCGAGATCGGCCCGCGCATGGCCGAG
TTGAGCGGTTCCCGGCTGGCCGCGCAGCAACAGATGGAAGGCCTCCTGGCGCCGCACCGGCCCAAGGAGC
CCGCGTGGTTCCTGGCCACCGTCGGCGTCTCGCCCGACCACCAGGGCAAGGGTCTGGGCAGCGCCGTCGT
GCTCCCCGGAGTGGAGGCGGCCGAGCGCGCCGGGGTGCCCGCCTTCCTGGAGACCTCCGCGCCCCGCAAC
CTCCCCTTCTACGAGCGGCTCGGCTTCACCGTCACCGCCGACGTCGAGGTGCCCGAAGGACCGCGCACCT
GGTGCATGACCCGCAAGCCCGGTGCCAGTTAACGAATTCTAGATCTTGAGACAAATGGCAGTATTCATCC
ACAATTTTAAAAGAAAAGGGGGGATTGGGGGGTACAGTGCAGGGGAAAGAATAGTAGACATAATAGCAAC
AGACATACAAACTAAAGAATTACAAAAACAAATTACAAAAATTCAAAATTTTCGGGTTTATTACAGGGAC
AGCAGAGATCCACTTTGGCGCCGGCTCGAGGCCTGCAGGTGCAAAGATGGATAAAGTTTTAAACAGAGAG
GAATCTTTGCAGCTAATGGACCTTCTAGGTCTTGAAAGGAGTGGGAATTGGCTCCGGTGCCCGTCAGTGG
GCAGAGCGCACATCGCCCACAGTCCCCGAGAAGTTGGGGGGAGGGGTCGGCAATTGAACCGGTGCCTAGA
GAAGGTGGCGCGGGGTAAACTGGGAAAGTGATGTCGTGTACTGGCTCCGCCTTTTTCCCGAGGGTGGGGG
AGAACCGTATATAAGTGCAGTAGTCGCCGTGAACGTTCTTTTTCGCAACGGGTTTGCCGCCAGAACACAG
GTAAGTGCCGTGTGTGGTTCCCGCGGGCCTGGCCTCTTTACGGGTTATGGCCCTTGCGTGCCTTGAATTA
CTTCCACCTGGCTGCAGTACGTGATTCTTGATCCCGAGCTTCGGGTTGGAAGTGGGTGGGAGAGTTCGAG
GCCTTGCGCTTAAGGAGCCCCTTCGCCTCGTGCTTGAGTTGAGGCCTGGCCTGGGCGCTGGGGCCGCCGC
GTGCGAATCTGGTGGCACCTTCGCGCCTGTCTCGCTGCTTTCGATAAGTCTCTAGCCATTTAAAATTTTT
GATGACCTGCTGCGACGCTTTTTTTCTGGCAAGATAGTCTTGTAAATGCGGGCCAAGATCTGCACACTGG
TATTTCGGTTTTTGGGGCCGCGGGCGGCGACGGGGCCCGTGCGTCCCAGCGCACATGTTCGGCGAGGCGG
GGCCTGCGAGCGCGGCCACCGAGAATCGGACGGGGGTAGTCTCAAGCTGGCCGGCCTGCTCTGGTGCCTG
GCCTCGCGCCGCCGTGTATCGCCCCGCCCTGGGCGGCAAGGCTGGCCCGGTCGGCACCAGTTGCGTGAGC
GGAAAGATGGCCGCTTCCCGGCCCTGCTGCAGGGAGCTCAAAATGGAGGACGCGGCGCTCGGGAGAGCGG
GCGGGTGAGTCACCCACACAAAGGAAAAGGGCCTTTCCGTCCTCAGCCGTCGCTTCATGTGACTCCACGG
AGTACCGGGCGCCGTCCAGGCACCTCGATTAGTTCTCGAGCTTTTGGAGTACGTCGTCTTTAGGTTGGGG
GGAGGGGTTTTATGCGATGGAGTTTCCCCACACTGAGTGGGTGGAGACTGAAGTTAGGCCAGCTTGGCAC
TTGATGTAATTCTCCTTGGAATTTGCCCTTTTTGAGTTTGGATCTTGGTTCATTCTCAAGCCTCAGACAG
TGGTTCAAAGTTTTTTTCTTCCATTTCAGGTGTCGTGAGGCTAGCACCGCCACCATGCCAGCTAGTTGGA
CCTCACCCCAGAAATCCTCAGCCCTGGCTCCAGAGGATCATGGCAGCTCCTATGAGGGATCAGTGTCCTT
CAGGGATGTGGCTATCGATTTCAGCAGAGAGGAATGGCGGCACCTGGACCTTTCTCAGAGAAACCTGTAC
CGGGATGTGATGCTGGAGACCTACAGCCACCTGCTCTCAGTAGGGTATCAAGTTCCTAAACCAGAGGTGG
TCATGTTGGAGCAAGGAAAGGAACCATGGGCACTGCAGGGTGAGAGGCCACGTCACAGCTGCCCAGGAGA
GAAATTATGGGACCATAATCAACATAGAAAAATCATCGGTTATAAACCAGCTTCCTCTCAAGATCAAAAA
ATTTATTCTGGGGAAAAATCCTATGAGTGTGCTGAATTTGGAAAGAGCTTCACCTGGAAGTCACAGTTCA
AGGTACATCTGAAAGTTCCTACAGGAGAAAAACTCTATGTATGTATTGAATGTGGGAGGGCTTTTGTACA
GAAGCCAGAATTCATCACACATCAGAAAACCCATATGAGAGAGAAGCCCTATAAGTGCAATGAATGTGGA
AAATCCTTTTTTCAAGTATCGTCTCTTTTCAGGCATCACAGAATTCATACCGGAGAAAAACTATATGAAT
GTAGTGAATGTGGGAAAGGTTTCCCTTATAACTCAGATCTCAGTATACATGAGAAAATTCATACTGGAGA
GAGACACCATGAATGCACTGACTGTGGCAAAGCGTTCACACAAAAGTCCACACTCAAGATTCATCAGAAA
ATCCATACAGGCGAGAGATCCTACATCTGTATTGAATGCGGGCAGGCCTTCATCCAGAAAACACAATTGA
TTGCACACCGAAGAATTCATAGTGGAGAAAAACCATATGAATGCAATAACTGTGGCAAATCCTTCATTTC
CAAGTCACAACTTCAGGTACATCAACGTGTTCACACAAGAGTGAAGCCCTATATATGTACCGAATATGGG
AAGGTCTTCAGCAATAATTCCAACCTCATTACACATGAGAAGATTCAAAGTAGAGAGAAATCTTCCATAT
GTACTGAGTGTGGGAAGGCCTTTACCTACAGGTCAGAGTTGATTATTCATCAGAGAATTCACACTGGAGA
GAAACCTTATGAATGCAGTGACTGTGGGAGAGCCTTCACTCAGAAGTCAGCACTCACAGTGCATCAGAGA
ATTCATACAGGAGAAAAATCGTATATATGCATGAAATGTGGACTGGCCTTCATCCGGAAGGCACACTTGA
TTACACATCAAATAATTCATACTGGAGAGAAACCTTATAAATGTGGTCACTGTGGGAAATTGTTTACTTC
CAAGTCACAACTCCATGTTCATAAACGAATTCACACAGGAGAAAAGCCCTATGTATGCAATAAATGTGGG
AAGGCATTCACCAACCGGTCAAATCTCATTACACATCAGAAAACTCATACAGGAGAGAAATCTTATATAT
GTTCCAAATGTGGAAAGGCCTTCACCCAGAGGTCAGACTTGATTACACATCAGAGAATCCATACTGGGGA
GAAGCCTTATGAATGCAATACTTGTGGAAAAGCCTTTACTCAGAAGTCAAATCTTAATATACATCAGAAA
ATTCACACTGGAGAGAGACAGTATGAATGCCACGAATGTGGGAAAGCCTTCAACCAGAAATCAATACTCA
TTGTTCATCAGAAAATTCATACAGGAGAGAAACCCTATGTATGCACTGAGTGTGGAAGAGCTTTCATCCG
CAAGTCAAACTTTATTACTCATCAAAGAATTCATACTGGAGAGAAGCCTTATGAATGCAGTGACTGTGGG
AAGTCCTTTACCTCCAAGTCTCAGCTCCTGGTGCATCAGCCAGTTCACACAGGAGAGAAACCCTATGTGT
GTGCCGAGTGTGGGAAAGCCTTTAGTGGCAGGTCAAATCTCAGTAAGCACCAGAAAACTCATACCGGAGA
AAAGCCCTACATTTGTTCTGAATGTGGGAAGACCTTTCGACAGAAGTCAGAGTTGATTACACATCACAGA
ATTCATACTGGAGAGAAACCTTATGAGTGCAGTGACTGTGGGAAGTCTTTCACTAAAAAATCACAGCTCC
AAGTGCATCAGCGAATTCACACTGGAGAGAAGCCTTACGTGTGTGCTGAGTGTGGGAAGGCCTTTAGCAA
CAGGTCCAATTTGAATAAACATCAGACAACACACACTGGAGACAAACCCTACAAGTGTGGCATCTGTGGG
AAAGGCTTCGTTCAGAAATCAGTGTTCAGTGTTCATCAGAGCAGCCACGCTTAGTAATGAACTAGTCCGT
AACTTGAAAGTATTTCGATTTCTTGGCTTTATATATCTTGTGGAAAGGACGAGATGCCGATGGTCCCATA
TTACGTACGCGTTAAGTCGACAATCAACCTCTGGATTACAAAATTTGTGAAAGATTGACTGGTATTCTTA
ACTATGTTGCTCCTTTTACGCTATGTGGATACGCTGCTTTAATGCCTTTGTATCATGCTATTGCTTCCCG
TATGGCTTTCATTTTCTCCTCCTTGTATAAATCCTGGTTGCTGTCTCTTTATGAGGAGTTGTGGCCCGTT
GTCAGGCAACGTGGCGTGGTGTGCACTGTGTTTGCTGACGCAACCCCCACTGGTTGGGGCATTGCCACCA
CCTGTCAGCTCCTTTCCGGGACTTTCGCTTTCCCCCTCCCTATTGCCACGGCGGAACTCATCGCCGCCTG
CCTTGCCCGCTGCTGGACAGGGGCTCGGCTGTTGGGCACTGACAATTCCGTGGTGTTGTCGGGGAAATCA
TCGTCCTTTCCTTGGCTGCTCGCCTGTGTTGCCACCTGGATTCTGCGCGGGACGTCCTTCTGCTACGTCC
CTTCGGCCCTCAATCCAGCGGACCTTCCTTCCCGCGGCCTGCTGCCGGCTCTGCGGCCTCTTCCGCGTCT
TCGCCTTCGCCCTCAGACGAGTCGGATCTCCCTTTGGGCCGCCTCCCCGCGTCGACTTTAAGACCAATGA
CTTACAAGGCAGCTGTAGATCTTAGCCACTTTTTAAAAGAAAAGGGGGGACTGGAAGGGCTAATTCACTC
CCAACGAAGACAAGATCTGCTTTTTGCTTGTACTGGGTCTCTCTGGTTAGACCAGATCTGAGCCTGGGAG
CTCTCTGGCTAACTAGGGAACCCACTGCTTAAGCCTCAATAAAGCTTGCCTTGAGTGCTTCAAGTAGTGT
GTGCCCGTCTGTTGTGTGACTCTGGTAACTAGAGATCCCTCAGACCCTTTTAGTCAGTGTGGAAAATCTC
TAGCAGTACGTATAGTAGTTCATGTCATCTTATTATTCAGTATTTATAACTTGCAAAGAAATGAATATCA
GAGAGTGAGAGGAACTTGTTTATTGCAGCTTATAATGGTTACAAATAAAGCAATAGCATCACAAATTTCA
CAAATAAAGCATTTTTTTCACTGCATTCTAGTTGTGGTTTGTCCAAACTCATCAATGTATCTTATCATGT
CTGGCTCTAGCTATCCCGCCCCTAACTCCGCCCATCCCGCCCCTAACTCCGCCCAGTTCCGCCCATTCTC
CGCCCCATGGCTGACTAATTTTTTTTATTTATGCAGAGGCCGAGGCCGCCTCGGCCTCTGAGCTATTCCA
GAAGTAGTGAGGAGGCTTTTTTGGAGGCCTAGGGACGTACCCAATTCGCCCTATAGTGAGTCGTATTACG
CGCGCTCACTGGCCGTCGTTTTACAACGTCGTGACTGGGAAAACCCTGGCGTTACCCAACTTAATCGCCT
TGCAGCACATCCCCCTTTCGCCAGCTGGCGTAATAGCGAAGAGGCCCGCACCGATCGCCCTTCCCAACAG
TTGCGCAGCCTGAATGGCGAATGGG
[124 nt withheld, positions 8006-8129]
C
[91 nt withheld, positions 8131-8221]
A
[49 nt withheld, positions 8223-8271]
CCTTTGACGTTGGAGTCCACGTTCTTT
[37 nt withheld, positions 8299-8335]
ACCCTATCTCGGTCTATTCTTTTGATTTATAAGGGATTTTGCCGATTTCGGCCTATTGGTTAAAAAATGA
GCTGATTTAACAAAAATTTAACGCGAATTTTAACAAAATATTAACGCTTACAATTTAGGTGGCACTTTTC
GGGGAAATGTGCGCGGAACCCCTATTTGTTTATTTTTCTAAATACATTCAAATATGTATCCGCTCATGAG
ACAATAACCCTGATAAATGCTTCAATAATATTGAAAAAGGAAGAGTATGAGTATTCAACATTTCCGTGTC
GCCCTTATTCCCTTTTTTGCGGCATTTTGCCTTCCTGTTTTTGCTCACCCAGAAACGCTGGTGAAAGTAA
AAGATGCTGAAGATCAGTTGGGTGCACGAGTGGGTTACATCGAACTGGATCTCAACAGCGGTAAGATCCT
TGAGAGTTTTCGCCCCGAAGAACGTTTTCCAATGATGAGCACTTTTAAAGTTCTGCTATGTGGCGCGGTA
TTATCCCGTATTGACGCCGGGCAAGAGCAACTCGGTCGCCGCATACACTATTCTCAGAATGACTTGGTTG
AGTACTCACCAGTCACAGAAAAGCATCTTACGGATGGCATGACAGTAAGAGAATTATGCAGTGCTGCCAT
AACCATGAGTGATAACACTGCGGCCAACTTACTTCTGACAACGATCGGAGGACCGAAGGAGCTAACCGCT
TTTTTGCACAACATGGGGGATCATGTAACTCGCCTTGATCGTTGGGAACCGGAGCTGAATGAAGCCATAC
CAAACGACGAGCGTGACACCACGATGCCTGTAGCAATGGCAACAACGTTGCGCAAACTATTAACTGGCGA
ACTACTTACTCTAGCTTCCCGGCAACAATTAATAGACTGGATGGAGGCGGATAAAGTTGCAGGACCACTT
CTGCGCTCGGCCCTTCCGGCTGGCTGGTTTATTGCTGATAAATCTGGAGCCGGTGAGCGTGGGTCTCGCG
GTATCATTGCAGCACTGGGGCCAGATGGTAAGCCCTCCCGTATCGTAGTTATCTACACGACGGGGAGTCA
GGCAACTATGGATGAACGAAATAGACAGATCGCTGAGATAGGTGCCTCACTGATTAAGCATTGGTAACTG
TCAGACCAAGTTTACTCATATATACTTTAGATTGATTTAAAACTTCATTTTTAATTTAAAAGGATCTAGG
TGAAGATCCTTTTTGATAATCTCATGACCAAAATCCCTTAACGTGAGTTTTCGTTCCACTGAGCGTCAGA
CCCCGTAGAAAAGATCAAAGGATCTTCTTGAGATCCTTTTTTTCTGCGCGTAATCTGCTGCTTGCAAACA
AAAAAACCACCGCTACCAGCGGTGGTTTGTTTGCCGGATCAAGAGCTACCAACTCTTTTTCCGAAGGTAA
CTGGCTTCAGCAGAGCGCAGATACCAAATACTGTTCTTCTAGTGTAGCCGTAGTTAGGCCACCACTTCAA
GAACTCTGTAGCACCGCCTACATACCTCGCTCTGCTAATCCTGTTACCAGTGGCTGCTGCCAGTGGCGAT
AAGTCGTGTCTTACCGGGTTGGACTCAAGACGATAGTTACCGGATAAGGCGCAGCGGTCGGGCTGAACGG
GGGGTTCGTGCACACAGCCCAGCTTGGAGCGAACGACCTACACCGAACTGAGATACCTACAGCGTGAGCT
ATGAGAAAGCGCCACGCTTCCCGAAGGGAGAAAGGCGGACAGGTATCCGGTAAGCGGCAGGGTCGGAACA
GGAGAGCGCACGAGGGAGCTTCCAGGGGGAAACGCCTGGTATCTTTATAGTCCTGTCGGGTTTCGCCACC
TCTGACTTGAGCGTCGATTTTTGTGATGCTCGTCAGGGGGGCGGAGCCTATGGAAAAACGCCAGCAACGC
GGCCTTTTTACGGTTCCTGGCCTTTTGCTGGCCTTTTGCTCACATGTTCTTTCCTGCGTTATCCCCTGAT
TCTGTGGATAACCGTATTACCGCCTTTGAGTGAGCTGATACCGCTCGCCGCAGCCGAACGACCGAGCGCA
GCGAGTCAGTGAGCGAGGAAGCGGAAGAGCGCCCAATACGCAAACCGCCTCTCCCCGCGCGTTGGCCGAT
TCATTAATGCAGCTGGCACGACAGGTTTCCCGACTGGAAAGCGGGCAGTGAGCGCAACGCAATTAATGTG
AGTTAGCTCACTCATTAGGCACCCCAGGCTTTACACTTTATGCTTCCGGCTCGTATGTTGTGTGGAATTG
TGAGCGGATAACAATTTCACACAGGAAACAGCTATGACCATGATTACGCCAAGCGCGCAATTAACCCTCA
CTAAAGGGAACAAAAGCTGGAGCTGCAAGC
