>Addgene plasmid #143234 | TFORF0828 | depositor partial sequence | sequence record 281840 | Insert
ACCGCCACCATGCCAGCTAGTTGGACCTCACCCCAGAAATCCTCAGCCCTGGCTCCAGAGGATCATGGCA
GCTCCTATGAGGGATCAGTGTCCTTCAGGGATGTGGCTATCGATTTCAGCAGAGAGGAATGGCGGCACCT
GGACCTTTCTCAGAGAAACCTGTACCGGGATGTGATGCTGGAGACCTACAGCCACCTGCTCTCAGTAGGG
TATCAAGTTCCTAAACCAGAGGTGGTCATGTTGGAGCAAGGAAAGGAACCATGGGCACTGCAGGGTGAGA
GGCCACGTCACAGCTGCCCAGGAGAGAAATTATGGGACCATAATCAACATAGAAAAATCATCGGTTATAA
ACCAGCTTCCTCTCAAGATCAAAAAATTTATTCTGGGGAAAAATCCTATGAGTGTGCTGAATTTGGAAAG
AGCTTCACCTGGAAGTCACAGTTCAAGGTACATCTGAAAGTTCCTACAGGAGAAAAACTCTATGTATGTA
TTGAATGTGGGAGGGCTTTTGTACAGAAGCCAGAATTCATCACACATCAGAAAACCCATATGAGAGAGAA
GCCCTATAAGTGCAATGAATGTGGAAAATCCTTTTTTCAAGTATCGTCTCTTTTCAGGCATCACAGAATT
CATACCGGAGAAAAACTATATGAATGTAGTGAATGTGGGAAAGGTTTCCCTTATAACTCAGATCTCAGTA
TACATGAGAAAATTCATACTGGAGAGAGACACCATGAATGCACTGACTGTGGCAAAGCGTTCACACAAAA
GTCCACACTCAAGATTCATCAGAAAATCCATACAGGCGAGAGATCCTACATCTGTATTGAATGCGGGCAG
GCCTTCATCCAGAAAACACAATTGATTGCACACCGAAGAATTCATAGTGGAGAAAAACCATATGAATGCA
ATAACTGTGGCAAATCCTTCATTTCCAAGTCACAACTTCAGGTACATCAACGTGTTCACACAAGAGTGAA
GCCCTATATATGTACCGAATATGGGAAGGTCTTCAGCAATAATTCCAACCTCATTACACATGAGAAGATT
CAAAGTAGAGAGAAATCTTCCATATGTACTGAGTGTGGGAAGGCCTTTACCTACAGGTCAGAGTTGATTA
TTCATCAGAGAATTCACACTGGAGAGAAACCTTATGAATGCAGTGACTGTGGGAGAGCCTTCACTCAGAA
GTCAGCACTCACAGTGCATCAGAGAATTCATACAGGAGAAAAATCGTATATATGCATGAAATGTGGACTG
GCCTTCATCCGGAAGGCACACTTGATTACACATCAAATAATTCATACTGGAGAGAAACCTTATAAATGTG
GTCACTGTGGGAAATTGTTTACTTCCAAGTCACAACTCCATGTTCATAAACGAATTCACACAGGAGAAAA
GCCCTATGTATGCAATAAATGTGGGAAGGCATTCACCAACCGGTCAAATCTCATTACACATCAGAAAACT
CATACAGGAGAGAAATCTTATATATGTTCCAAATGTGGAAAGGCCTTCACCCAGAGGTCAGACTTGATTA
CACATCAGAGAATCCATACTGGGGAGAAGCCTTATGAATGCAATACTTGTGGAAAAGCCTTTACTCAGAA
GTCAAATCTTAATATACATCAGAAAATTCACACTGGAGAGAGACAGTATGAATGCCACGAATGTGGGAAA
GCCTTCAACCAGAAATCAATACTCATTGTTCATCAGAAAATTCATACAGGAGAGAAACCCTATGTATGCA
CTGAGTGTGGAAGAGCTTTCATCCGCAAGTCAAACTTTATTACTCATCAAAGAATTCATACTGGAGAGAA
GCCTTATGAATGCAGTGACTGTGGGAAGTCCTTTACCTCCAAGTCTCAGCTCCTGGTGCATCAGCCAGTT
CACACAGGAGAGAAACCCTATGTGTGTGCCGAGTGTGGGAAAGCCTTTAGTGGCAGGTCAAATCTCAGTA
AGCACCAGAAAACTCATACCGGAGAAAAGCCCTACATTTGTTCTGAATGTGGGAAGACCTTTCGACAGAA
GTCAGAGTTGATTACACATCACAGAATTCATACTGGAGAGAAACCTTATGAGTGCAGTGACTGTGGGAAG
TCTTTCACTAAAAAATCACAGCTCCAAGTGCATCAGCGAATTCACACTGGAGAGAAGCCTTACGTGTGTG
CTGAGTGTGGGAAGGCCTTTAGCAACAGGTCCAATTTGAATAAACATCAGACAACACACACTGGAGACAA
ACCCTACAAGTGTGGCATCTGTGGGAAAGGCTTCGTTCAGAAATCAGTGTTCAGTGTTCATCAGAGCAGC
CACGCTTAGTAATGAACTAGTCCGTAACTTGAAAGTATTTCGATTTCTTGGCTTTATATATCTTGTGGAA
AGGACGAGATGCCGATGGTCCCATATTACGT
