>Addgene plasmid #143234 | TFORF0828 | depositor partial sequence | sequence record 281841 | Barcode
GATGCCGATGGTCCCATATTACGT
